>Addgene plasmid #153337 | pCgCas9_recT | addgene full sequence | sequence record 305977 | Addgene NGS Result
CTGCATGCCTGCGCGCTTCATGTCCTCACGTAGTGCCAAAGGAACGCGTGCGGTGACCACGACGGGCTTA
GCCTTTGCCTGCGCTTCTAGTGCTTCGATGGTGGCTTGTGCCTGCGCTTGCTGCGCCTGTAGTGCCTGTT
GAGCTTCTTGTAGTTGCTGTTCTAGCTGTGCCTTGGTTGCCATGCTTTAAGACTCTAGTAGCTTTCCTGC
GATATGTCATGCGCATGCGTAGCAAACATTGTCCTGCAACTCATTCATTATGTGCAGTGCTCCTGTTACT
AGTCGTACATACTCATATTTACCTAGTCTGCATGCAGTGCATGCACATGCAGTCATGTCGTGCTAATGTG
TAAAACATGTACATGCAGATTGCTGGGGGTGCAGGGGGCGGAGCCACCCTGTCCATGCGGGGTGTGGGGC
TTGCCCCGCCGGTACAGACAGTGAGCACCGGGGCACCTAGTCGCGGATACCCCCCCTAGGTATCGGACAC
GTAACCCTCCCATGTCGATGCAAATCTTTAACATTGAGTACGGGTAAGCTGGCACGCATAGCCAAGCTAG
GCGGCCACCAAACACCACTAAAAATTAATAGTCCCTAGACAAGACAAACCCCCGTGCGAGCTACCAACTC
ATATGCACGGGGGCCACATAACCCGAAGGGGTTTCAATTGACAACCATAGCACTAGCTAAGACAACGGGC
ACAACACCCGCACAAACTCGCACTGCGCAACCCCGCACAACATCGGGTCTAGGTAACACTGAAATAGAAG
TGAACACCTCTAAGGAACCGCAGGTCAATGAGGGTTCTAAGGTCACTCGCGCTAGGGCGTGGCGTAGGCA
AAACGTCATGTACAAGATCACCAATAGTAAGGCTCTGGCGGGGTGCCATAGGTGGCGCAGGGACGAAGCT
GTTGCGGTGTCCTGGTCGTCTAACGGTGCTTCGCAGTTTGAGGGTCTGCAAAACTCTCACTCTCGCTGGG
GGTCATCTCTGGCTGAATTGGAAGTCATGGGCGAACGCCGCATTGAGCTGGCTATTGCTACTAAGAATCA
CTTGGCGGCGGGTGGCGCGCTCATGATGTTTGTGGGCACTGTTCGACACAACCGCTCACAGTCATTTGCG
CAGGTTGAAGCGGGTATTAAGACTGCGTACTCTTCGATGGTGAAAACATCTCAGTGGAAGAAAGAACGTG
CACGGTACGGGGTGGAGCACACCTATAGTGACTATGAGGTCACAGACTCTTGGGCGAACGGTTGGCACTT
GCACCGCAACATGCTGTTGTTCTTGGATCGTCCACTGTCTGACGATGAACTCAAGGCGTTTGAGGATTCC
ATGTTTTCCCGCTGGTCTGCTGGTGTGGTTAAGGCCGGTATGGACGCGCCACTGCGTGAGCACGGGGTCA
AACTTGATCAGGTGTCTACCTGGGGTGGAGACGCTGCGAAAATGGCAACCTACCTCGCTAAGGGCATGTC
TCAGGAACTGACTGGCTCCGCTACTAAAACCGCGTCTAAGGGGTCGTACACGCCGTTTCAGATGTTGGAT
ATGTTGGCCGATCAAAGCGACGCCGGCGAGGATATGGACGCTGTTTTGGTGGCTCGGTGGCGTGAGTATG
AGGTTGGTTCTAAAAACCTGCGTTCGTCCTGGTCACGTGGGGCTAAGCGTGCTTTGGGCATTGATTACAT
AGACGCTGATGTACGTCGTGAAATGGAAGAAGAACTGTACAAGCTCGCCGGTCTGGAAGCACCGGAACGG
GTCGAATCAACCCGCGTTGCTGTTGCTTTGGTGAAGCCCGATGATTGGAAACTGATTCAGTCTGATTTCG
CGGTTAGGCAGTACGTTCTCGATTGCGTGGATAAGGCTAAGGACGTGGCCGCTGCGCAACGTGTCGCTAA
TGAGGTGCTGGCAAGTCTGGGTGTGGATTCCACCCCGTGCATGATCGTTATGGATGATGTGGACTTGGAC
GCGGTTCTGCCTACTCATGGGGACGCTACTAAGCGTGATCTGAATGCGGCGGTGTTCGCGGGTAATGAGC
AGACTATTCTTCGCACCCACTAAAAGCGGCATAAACCCCGTTCGATATTTTGTGCGATGAATTTATGGTC
AATGTCGCGGGGGCAAACTATGATGGGTCTTGTTGTTGGCGTCCCGGAGCGTAAAGGATCTAGGTGAAGA
TCCTTTTTGATAATCTCATGACCAAAATCCCTTAACGTGAGTTTTCGTTCCACTGAGCGTCAGACCTTGA
TGATACCGCTGCCTTACTGGGTGCATTAGCCAGTCTGAATGACCTGTCACGGGATAATCCGAAGTGGTCA
GACTGGAAAATCAGAGGGCAGGAACTGCTGAACAGCAAAAAGTCAGATAGCACCACATAGCAGACCCGCC
ATAAAACGCCCTGAGAAGCCCGTGACGGGCTTTTCTTGTATTATGGGTAGTTTCCTTGCATGAATCCATA
AAAGGCGCCTGTAGTGCCATTTACCCCCATTCACTGCCAGAGCCGTGAGCGCAGCGAACTGAATGTCACG
AAAAAGACAGCGACTCAGGTGCCTGATGGTCGGAGACAAAAGGAATATTCAGCGATTTGCCCGAGCTTGC
GAGGGTGCTACTTAAGCCTTTAGGGTTTTAAGGTCTGTTTTGTAGAGGAGCAAACAGCGTTTGCGACATC
CTTTTGTAATACTGCGGAACTGACTAAAGTAGTGAGTTATACACAGGGCTGGGATCTATTCTTTTTATCT
TTTTTTATTCTTTCTTTATTCTATAAATTATAACCACTTGAATATAAACAAAAAAAACACACAAAGGTCT
AGCGGAATTTACAGAGGGTCTAGCAGAATTTACAAGTTTTCCAGCAAAGGTCTAGCAGAATTTACAGATA
CCCACAACTCAAAGGAAAAGGACTAGTAATTATCATTGACTAGCCCATCTCAATTGGTATAGTGATTAAA
ATCACCTAGACCAATTGAGATGTATGTCTGAATTAGTTGTTTTCAAAGCAAATGAACTAGCGATTAGTCG
CTATGACTTAACGGAGCATGAAACCAAGCTAATTTTATGCTGTGTGGCACTACTCAACCCCACGATTGAA
AACCCTACAAGGAAAGAACGGACGGTATCGTTCACTTATAACCAATACGCTCAGATGATGAACATCAGTA
GGGAAAATGCTTATGGTGTATTAGCTAAAGCAACCAGAGAGCTGATGACGAGAACTGTGGAAATCAGGAA
TCCTTTGGTTAAAGGCTTTGAGATTTTCCAGTGGACAAACTATGCCAAGTTCTCAAGCGAAAAATTAGAA
TTAGTTTTTAGTGAAGAGATATTGCCTTATCTTTTCCAGTTAAAAAAATTCATAAAATATAATCTGGAAC
ATGTTAAGTCTTTTGAAAACAAATACTCTATGAGGATTTATGAGTGGTTATTAAAAGAACTAACACAAAA
GAAAACTCACAAGGCAAATATAGAGATTAGCCTTGATGAATTTAAGTTCATGTTAATGCTTGAAAATAAC
TACCATGAGTTTAAAAGGCTTAACCAATGGGTTTTGAAACCAATAAGTAAAGATTTAAACACTTACAGCA
ATATGAAATTGGTGGTTGATAAGCGAGGCCGCCCGACTGATACGTTGATTTTCCAAGTTGAACTAGATAG
ACAAATGGATCTCGTAACCGAACTTGAGAACAACCAGATAAAAATGAATGGTGACAAAATACCAACAACC
ATTACATCAGATTCCTACCTACATAACGGACTAAGAAAAACACTACACGATGCTTTAACTGCAAAAATTC
AGCTCACCAGTTTTGAGGCAAAATTTTTGAGTGACATGCAAAGTAAGCATGATCTCAATGGTTCGTTCTC
ATGGCTCACGCAAAAACAACGAACCACACTAGAGAACATACTGGCTAAATACGGAAGGATCTGAGGTTCT
TATGGCTCTTGTATCTATCAGTGAAGCATCAAGACTAACAAACAAAAGTAGAACAACTGTTCACCTGTTA
ACTTTCAAGTTGGCGGTGCATTACACCGCCAGGCTGAATTATTCCTCTGAATTATCGATTACACTGTATT
CCCCGGTTAATACAGAGGAATCTGCAGGATCGATTGTCAGTGGTTCCTTTTCATCCATTGATACTGCACG
CTGGATCTCAATTGATACGGGCAAATATTTGAACAGGCGACGAATAGCCGTTTTCTTTGCCATTTCTTCC
CAGTGAGTTACCCACGGCCCGTTATTACCAGCTTTACTCAGGCTGCGCACCAGCTCAATCTGTTTGCGCG
TCATAACTTCAAACTGAGTACCTCCGTCTTTCAGTCTTGCGACAGCATAGACGTGGGTAACCGGGGCATC
TTCGTTTTCTCCCGGGCGGTGTATTAACTTTTCATCAAGGCCAAATTCGAAGCTAAACTCGTCACCTTCA
CGGACAACACGGGCTGACAGGCTGGCGATTTGACCAGAACGGCGAGCCAGATCAATCATGCCGCGATAGC
CAATGATTAGCTGAACGTTCTTTTTACCGCTCTTTTCGTTTTTATTACCAAAAGGCAGTAAATATGCATG
ACCGAGGGCGCTACCTGGCTCAAGTCCGAGCTGTGAACACTGTACGATCGCACTGACAAAACTCATAGTG
TCACAGTTTCCTAACGCCGGAACTTTACGAATTTCTGTGGTGGCGATACGGATCATACGTTCAGCCGTCA
TATGGCGTGGAAGAGCTGCTGCCAGTTGCTCTTTCATTGATGGCTGGTTAATAAAACTAATCACGTCGCT
ATTTTTAACTGCTGCTGGTGCACGGTTTCCCTGAGTTTTTTGCAGATCGGCTTTTGCGATTGGTGGTTGC
TTAGTCATTGTATGTCCTCCTGGACTTCGTGGTGGCTACGACTTTCGCAGCCACGAATTGGTTTTGCTTT
CACTGTGATAAGCAGCCTGGAAGACTGAGCACACAGATCTAGCGCATTACAAAATGTGCCAGTTACTGAA
TCCTAAGGGCAACGGCGTTGATTTTCAAACTACCAGCTACCCTGTGGACATTCGCAGGGTAACGGCCAGC
TAAATACATCGAAATCAATGCTGTTGAAAGCCGATTTCAAGATATCTAACAAGCCGCTACCCCACTTACC
CTACGCGCCTACTGATCTAGAATTTAAATAAAACGAAAGGCTCAGTCGAAAGACTGGGCCTTTCGTTTTA
TCTGTTGTTTGTCGGTGAACGCTCTCCTGAGTAGGACAAATCCGCCGGGAGCGGATTTGAACGTTGCGAA
GCAACGGCCCGGAGGGTGGCGGGCAGGACGCCCGCCATAAACTGCCAGGCATCAAATTAAGCAGAAGGCC
ATCCTGACGGATGGCCTTTTTGCGTTTCTACAAACTCTTAAGCTTGTCTAGATTAAGAAATAATCTTCAT
CTAAAATATACTTCAGTCGCCGCCCAGCTGGGAGAGGTCGATGCGGGTCTCGTACAGGCCCGTGATGCTC
TGGTGGATCAGGGTGGCGTCGAGCACCTCCTTCGTGCTCGTGTACCGCTTCCGGTCGATCGTGGTGTCGA
AGTACTTGAAGGCCGCGGGGGCGCCGAGGTTGGTCAGCGTGAACAGGTGGATGATGTTCTCGGCCTGCTC
CCGGATCGGCTTGTCGCGGTGCTTGTTGTACGCGGACAGGACCTTGTCCAGGTTCGCGTCGGCCAGGATG
ACGCGCTTGGAGAACTCGGAGATCTGCTCGATGATCTCGTCGAGGTAGTGCTTGTGCTGCTCCACGAACA
GCTGCTTCTGCTCGTTGTCCTCCGGCGAGCCCTTCAGCTTCTCGTAGTGCGAGGCGAGGTACAGGAAGTT
GACGTACTTGCTCGGCAGCGCCAGCTCGTTGCCCTTCTGCAGCTCGCCCGCGCTGGCGAGCATGCGCTTC
CGGCCGTTCTCCAGCTCGAACAGGGAGTACTTGGGGAGCTTGATGATGAGGTCCTTCTTCACCTCCTTGT
AGCCCTTGGCCTCCAGGAAGTCGATGGGGTTCTTCTCGAACGACGACCGCTCCATGATGGTGATGCCCAG
CAGCTCCTTCACGGACTTCAGCTTCTTGCTCTTGCCCTTCTCCACCTTGGCGACCACGAGGACCGAGTAG
GCGACGGTGGGGGAGTCGAAGCCGCCGTACTTCTTGGGGTCCCAGTCCTTCTTCCGGGCGATCAGCTTGT
CGCTGTTCCGCTTGGGCAGGATGGACTCCTTGCTGAAGCCGCCGGTCTGGACCTCCGTCTTCTTGACGAT
GTTGACCTGGGGCATGGACAGCACCTTCCGGACGGTCGCGAAGTCGCGGCCCTTGTCCCACACGATCTCG
CCCGTCTCGCCGTTGGTCTCGATGAGCGGGCGCTTGCGGATCTCGCCGTTCGCCAGGGTGATCTCGGTCT
TGAAGAAGTTCATGATGTTGCTGTAGAAGAAGTACTTCGCCGTGGCCTTGCCGATCTCCTGCTCGCTCTT
CGCGATCATCTTCCGCACGTCGTACACCTTGTAGTCGCCGTAGACGAACTCGCTCTCGAGCTTCGGGTAC
TTCTTGATCAGCGCCGTGCCCACCACCGCGTTCAGGTACGCGTCGTGGGCGTGGTGGTAGTTGTTGATCT
CCCGCACCTTGTAGAACTGGAAGTCCTTGCGGAAGTCGCTCACCAGCTTGGACTTGAGGGTGATGACCTT
GACCTCGCGGATCAGCTTGTCGTTCTCGTCGTACTTGGTGTTCATGCGCGAGTCCAGGATCTGGGCCACG
TGCTTCGTGATCTGCCGCGTCTCGACCAGCTGCCGCTTGATGAAGCCCGCCTTGTCGAGCTCGCTGAGGC
CGCCCCGCTCCGCCTTCGTCAGGTTGTCGAACTTGCGCTGCGTGATGAGCTTGGCGTTGAGGAGCTGCCG
CCAGTAGTTCTTCATCTTCTTCACGACCTCCTCCGACGGGACGTTGTCGGACTTGCCCCGGTTCTTGTCC
GAGCGGGTGAGGACCTTGTTGTCGATGCTGTCGTCCTTCAGGAACGACTGCGGGACGATGTGGTCGACGT
CGTAGTCCGACAGCCGGTTGATGTCGAGCTCCTGGTCCACGTACATGTCCCGGCCGTTCTGCAGGTAGTA
GAGGTAGAGCTTCTCGTTCTGGAGCTGGGTGTTCTCGACGGGGTGCTCCTTGAGGATCTGCGAGCCGAGC
TCCTTGATGCCCTCCTCGATCCGCTTCATGCGCTCGCGGCTGTTCTTCTGGCCCTTCTGCGTGGTCTGGT
TCTCCCGGGCCATCTCGATGACGATGTTCTCGGGCTTGTGGCGGCCCATCACCTTCACCAGCTCGTCGAC
CACCTTGACCGTCTGCAGGATGCCCTTCTTGATGGCCGGGCTGCCGGCCAGGTTCGCGATGTGCTCGTGC
AGGGAGTCGCCCTGGCCCGACACCTGCGCCTTCTGGATGTCCTCCTTGAACGTCAGGCTGTCGTCGTGGA
TCAGCTGCATGAAGTTGCGGTTGGCGAAGCCGTCGGACTTCAGGAAGTCGAGGATGGTCTTGCCCGACTG
CTTGTCCCGGATGCCGTTGATGAGCTTGCGGGAGAGCCGGCCCCAGCCGGTGTACCGCCGCCGCTTGAGC
TGCTTCATGACCTTGTCGTCGAACAGGTGCGCGTAGGTCTTGAGGCGCTCCTCGATCATCTCCCGGTCCT
CGAAGAGCGTCAGGGTCAGCACGATGTCCTCCAGGATGTCCTCGTTCTCCTCGTTGTCGAGGAAGTCCTT
GTCCTTGATGATCTTCAGGAGGTCGTGGTACGTGCCCAGCGACGCGTTGAAGCGGTCCTCCACGCCGCTG
ATCTCGACCGAGTCGAAGCACTCGATCTTCTTGAAGTAGTCCTCCTTCAGCTGCTTGACGGTGACCTTCC
GGTTCGTCTTGAACAGCAGGTCCACGATGGCCTTCTTCTGCTCGCCGGACAGGAACGCCGGCTTCCGCAT
GCCCTCCGTCACGTACTTCACCTTGGTGAGCTCGTTGTAGACCGTGAAGTACTCGTACAGGAGGCTGTGC
TTGGGCAGCACCTTCTCGTTCGGCAGGTTCTTGTCGAAGTTGGTCATCCGCTCGATGAACGACTGCGCGG
AGGCGCCCTTGTCCACCACCTCCTCGAAGTTCCACGGGGTGATCGTCTCCTCCGACTTGCGCGTCATCCA
CGCGAAGCGGGAGTTGCCGCGGGCGAGGGGGCCGACGTAGTACGGGATCCGGAACGTGAGGATCTTCTCG
ATCTTCTCGCGGTTGTCCTTGAGGAACGGGTAGAAGTCCTCCTGGCGCCGGAGGATGGCGTGCAGCTCGC
CCAGGTGGATCTGGTGGGGGATGGAGCCGTTGTCGAACGTGCGCTGCTTGCGCAGGAGGTCCTCCCGGTT
CAGCTTGACCAGCAGCTCCTCGGTGCCGTCCATCTTCTCCAGGATGGGCTTGATGAACTTGTAGAACTCC
TCCTGGGACGCGCCGCCGTCGATGTAGCCCGCGTAGCCGTTCTTGGACTGGTCGAAGAAGATCTCCTTGT
ACTTCTCCGGGAGCTGCTGGCGGACCAGGGCCTTCAGCAGGGTGAGGTCCTGGTGGTGCTCGTCGTAGCG
CTTGATCATGCTCGCGGACAGGGGCGCCTTGGTGATCTCGGTGTTGACGCGGAGGATGTCGCTGAGCAGG
ATCGCGTCGGAGAGGTTCTTCGCCGCGAGGAACAGGTCCGCGTACTGGTCGCCGATCTGCGCCAGGAGGT
TGTCCAGGTCGTCGTCGTACGTGTCCTTGGACAGCTGGAGCTTGGCGTCCTCGGCGAGGTCGAAGTTGGA
CTTGAAGTTCGGCGTCAGGCCCAGGGAGAGCGCGATCAGGTTGCCGAAGAGGCCGTTCTTCTTCTCGCCC
GGCAGCTGGGCGATCAGGTTCTCGAGCCGCCGGGACTTCGAGAGGCGGGCCGACAGGATGGCCTTCGCGT
CCACGCCGGAGGCGTTGATCGGGTTCTCCTCGAAGAGCTGGTTGTAGGTCTGCACGAGCTGGATGAACAG
CTTGTCGACGTCCGAGTTGTCCGGGTTCAGGTCGCCCTCGATGAGGAAGTGGCCGCGGAACTTGATCATG
TGGGCGAGGGCCAGGTAGATCAGGCGCAGGTCGGCCTTGTCGGTCGAGTCCACCAGCTTCTTCCGGAGGT
GGTAGATGGTCGGGTACTTCTCGTGGTAGGCCACCTCGTCCACGATGTTGCCGAAGATGGGGTGCCGCTC
GTGCTTCTTGTCCTCCTCGACCAGGAAGGACTCCTCCAGCCGGTGGAAGAACGAGTCGTCGACCTTCGCC
ATCTCGTTGGAGAAGATCTCCTGGAGGTAGCAGATGCGGTTCTTGCGGCGCGTGTACCGCCGCCGCGCCG
TGCGCTTCAGGCGGGTCGCCTCGGCCGTCTCGCCGCTGTCGAACAGGAGGGCGCCGATGAGGTTCTTCTT
GATGCTGTGGCGGTCCGTGTTGCCCAGCACCTTGAACTTCTTCGACGGGACCTTGTACTCGTCCGTGATG
ACGGCCCAGCCGACGGAGTTGGTGCCGATGTCCAGGCCGATGGAGTACTTCTTGTCCATCGTTCAAGTCC
TTTCCAATTCCACACATGGTACCACACGATGATTAATTGTAAACAGCTCAGGTCATGATTCCGCGAACCC
CAGAGTCCCGCTCAGAAGAACTCGTCAAGAAGGCGATAGAAGGCGATGCGCTGCGAATCGGGAGCGGCGA
TACCGTAAAGCACGAGGAAGCGGTCAGCCCATTCGCCGCCAAGCTCTTCAGCAATATCACGGGTAGCCAA
CGCTATGTCCTGATAGCGGTCCGCCACACCCAGCCGGCCACAGTCGATGAATCCAGAAAAGCGGCCATTT
TCCACCATGATATTCGGCAAGCAGGCATCGCCATGGGTCACGACGAGATCCTCGCCGTCGGGCATCCGCG
CCTTGAGCCTGGCGAACAGTTCGGCTGGCGCGAGCCCCTGATGCTCTTCGTCCAGATCATCCTGATCGAC
AAGACCGGCTTCCATCCGAGTACGTGCTCGCTCGATGCGATGTTTCGCTTGGTGGTCGAATGGGCAGGTA
GCCGGATCAAGCGTATGCAGCCGCCGCATTGCATCAGCCATGATGGATACTTTCTCGGCAGGAGCAAGGT
GAGATGACAGGAGATCCTGCCCCGGCACTTCGCCCAATAGCAGCCAGTCCCTTCCCGCTTCAGTGACAAC
GTCGAGCACAGCTGCGCAAGGAACGCCCGTCGTGGCCAGCCACGATAGCCGCGCTGCCTCGTCTTGGAGT
TCATTCAGGGCACCGGACAGGTCGGTCTTGACAAAAAGAACCGGGCGCCCCTGCGCTGACAGCCGGAACA
CGGCGGCATCAGAGCAGCCGATTGTCTGTTGTGCCCAGTCATAGCCGAATAGCCTCTCCACCCAAGCGGC
CGGAGAACCTGCGTGCAATCCATCTTGTTCAATCATGCGAAACGATCCTCATCCTGTCTCTTGATCAGAT
CTTGATCCCCTGCGCCATCAGATCCTTGGCGGCAAGAAAGCCATCCAGTTTACTTTGCAGGGCTTCCCAA
CCTTACCAGAGGGCGCCCCAGCTGGCAATTCCGGTTCGCTTGCTGTCCATAAAACCGCCCAGTCTAGCTA
TCGCCATGTAAGCCCACTGCAAGCTACCTGCTTTCTCTTTGCGCTTGCGTTTTCCCTTGTCCAGATAGCC
CAGTAGCTGACATTCATCCGGGGTCAGCACCGTTTCTGCGGACTGGCTTTCTACGTGTTCCGCTTCCGGT
GACCGCCTCGATGATCGCCGGGTGGGCGTGGCCCAAGGAGGATCATCCAGCCATTCGGGGTCGTTCACTG
GTTCCCCTTTCTGATTTCTGGCATAGAAGAACCCCCGTGAACTGTGTGGTTCCGGGGGTTGCTGATTTTT
GCGAGACTTCTCGCGCAATTCCCTAGCTTAGGTGAAAACACCATGAAACACTAGGGAAACACCCATGAAA
CACCCATTAGGGCAGTAGGGCGGCTTCTTCGTCTAGGGCTTGCATTTGGGCGGTGATCTGGTCTTTAGCG
TGTGAAAGTGTGTCGTAGGTGGCGTGCTCAATGCACTCGAACGTCACGTCATTTACCGGGTCACGGTGGG
CAAAGAGAACTAGTGGGTTAGACATTGTTTTCCTCGTTGTCGGTGGTGGTGAGCTTTTCTAGCCGCTCGG
TAAACGCGGCGATCATGAACTCTTGGAGGTTTTCACCGTT
Features (pLannotate 1.2.2; 8 found; start..end, strand, type, name):
   2694..2916    +  rep_origin     pSC101 ori: low-copy replication origin that requires the Rep101 protein
   2964..3914    +  CDS            Rep101: RepA protein needed for replication with the pSC101 origin; rep101
   4032..4838    -  CDS            recT: RECT_ECOLI - Experimental evidence at protein level: Swiss-Prot protein existence level 1. Binds to single-stranded DNA and also promotes the renaturation of complementary single-stranded DNA. Function in recombination. Has a function similar to that of lambda RedB. From Escherichia coli (strain K12).
   5140..5221    +  terminator     rrnB T1 terminator: Escherichia coli rrnB; transcription terminator T1 from the E. coli rrnB gene
   5313..5340    +  terminator     rrnB T2 terminator: transcription terminator T2 from the E. coli rrnB gene
   5406..9509    -  CDS            cas9: CAS9_STRP1 - Also known as csn1 From Streptococcus pyogenes serotype M1.
   9605..10396   -  CDS            neo: KKA2_KLEPN - Also known as kan, nptII. Experimental evidence at protein level: Swiss-Prot protein existence level 1. Resistance to kanamycin, neomycin, paromomycin, ribostamycin, butirosin and gentamicin B. From Klebsiella pneumoniae.
  10428..10706   -  CDS            tnpA (fragment): TN5P_ECOLX - Also known as tnp. Experimental evidence at protein level: Swiss-Prot protein existence level 1. Mediates transposition of transposon Tn5 by a 'cut and paste' mechanism. First, the monomeric transposase binds the 19 bp inverted DNA repeats flanking the transposon. Then, dimerization of the DNA- bound transposase creates a synaptic DNA complex. After nicking of the first DNA strand, excision of the transposon proceeds through a series of intermediates. The transposase then mediates the insertion of the transposon at a new site by strand transfer. The activity of the wild- type tran
