[The description below was written by a language model from this plasmid's Addgene catalogue record and pLannotate feature annotations shown in this document.]
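Description:
pCgCas9_recT is an 11.2 kb Escherichia coli–Corynebacterium glutamicum shuttle plasmid that supplies the nuclease and recombineering functions of a two-plasmid CRISPR-Cas9 genome-editing system for C. glutamicum. It was built by Gibson assembly on the pJYS1Peftu backbone. In E. coli it replicates from the low-copy pSC101 origin with its cognate Rep101 (RepA) initiator protein. In C. glutamicum it relies on a temperature-sensitive pBL1 origin (pBL1ts), according to the catalogue entry. The automated annotation did not pick up this origin, which probably lies in the large unannotated region at the start of the sequence. A temperature-sensitive replicon of this kind generally allows the plasmid to be cured from edited strains by a temperature shift. Selection in both hosts is by kanamycin, conferred by the Tn5-derived neo/nptII gene; the adjacent tnpA fragment is a remnant of that transposon rather than a functional element.

The payload consists of two expression units. Streptococcus pyogenes Cas9, described as codon-optimised for Streptomyces coelicolor (a high-GC actinobacterial codon usage), is driven by a promoter the record calls PlacM. The E. coli recT gene, encoding a single-strand DNA-annealing protein functionally similar to lambda Red Beta, is expressed from Peftu. Neither promoter appears in the feature table. The rrnB T1 and T2 terminators sit between the two reverse-oriented coding regions. No guide RNA cassette is recorded, consistent with the sgRNA, and presumably any repair template, being carried on the partner plasmid. Cas9 cleavage counter-selects unedited chromosomes while RecT promotes recombination with the repair DNA. The associated work applied the system to metabolic engineering of C. glutamicum for L-proline production.
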