Addgene plasmid #153337: pCgCas9_recT
Purpose: Double-plasmid-based CRISPR-Cas9 system in Corynebacterium glutamicum; pBL1ts oriVC. glutamicum; pSC101 oriVE. coli PlacM-SpCas9 Streptomyces coelicolor codon-optimized, Peftu-RecT; Kanr
Depositing lab: Sheng Yang. Depositing organization: CAS Center for Excellence in Molecular Plant Sciences ("CEMPS"). Publication: De Novo Engineering of Corynebacterium glutamicum for l-Proline Production. Zhang J, Qian F, Dong F, Wang Q, Yang J, Jiang Y, Yang S. ACS Synth Biol. 2020 Jul 17;9(7):1897-1906. doi: 10.1021/acssynbio.0c00249. Epub 2020 Jul 6. PubMed 32627539.
Backbone
  Vector backbone: pJYS1Peftu
  Vector type: Bacterial Expression, CRISPR
Growth in bacteria
  Bacterial resistance: Kanamycin, 50 μg/mL
  Growth temperature: 30°C
  Growth strain: DH5alpha
  Copy number: Unknown
Gene/Insert
  Gene/Insert name: Cas9
  Species: Other
  Cloning method: Gibson Cloning
  Sequencing primers: 5′ unknown
Terms and licenses: Academic/Nonprofit Terms; Industry Terms: Not Available to Industry
How to cite: pCgCas9_recT was a gift from Sheng Yang (Addgene plasmid # 153337 ; http://n2t.net/addgene:153337 ; RRID:Addgene_153337)
